Addgene plasmid #126996: pJUMP19-J23100_P
Purpose: Basic Part P- Promoter (constitutive); J23100
Depositing lab: Chris French. Depositing organization: University of Edinburgh. Publication: Joint universal modular plasmids (JUMP): a flexible vector platform for synthetic biology. Valenzuela-Ortega M, French C. Synth Biol (Oxf). 2021 Feb 2;6(1):ysab003. doi: 10.1093/synbio/ysab003. eCollection 2021. PubMed 33623824.
Backbone
  Vector backbone: pJUMP19-Pac
  Backbone manufacturer: Backbone derived from SEVA.
  Vector type: Bacterial Expression, Synthetic Biology
Growth in bacteria
  Bacterial resistance: Ampicillin, 100 μg/mL
  Growth temperature: 37°C
  Growth strain: JM109
  Copy number: Low Copy
Gene/Insert
  Gene/Insert name: Part J23100_P
  Species: Synthetic
  Mutation: None
  Cloning method: Restriction Enzyme; 5′ cloning site Unknown (unknown if destroyed)
Terms and licenses: Academic/Nonprofit Terms; Industry Terms: Not Available to Industry
Depositor comments: Please visit https://www.biorxiv.org/content/10.1101/799585v1 for bioRxiv preprint.
How to cite: pJUMP19-J23100_P was a gift from Chris French (Addgene plasmid # 126996 ; http://n2t.net/addgene:126996 ; RRID:Addgene_126996)
