[The description below was written by a language model from this plasmid's Addgene catalogue record and pLannotate feature annotations shown in this document.]
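Description:
pJUMP19-J23100_P is a basic promoter part ("P" position) from the Joint Universal Modular Plasmids (JUMP) synthetic biology platform. It is carried in the pJUMP19-Pac backbone, which is derived from the SEVA vector architecture. The 3.9 kb plasmid is propagated in E. coli under ampicillin selection, provided by a TEM-type bla gene with its own promoter followed by the phage fd terminator. Replication relies on a ColE1/pMB1-family origin accompanied by the bom region and the rop gene. Rop restrains copy number, which fits the low-copy designation in the catalogue. An incP oriT is also present, so the plasmid can in principle be mobilised by conjugation when transfer functions are supplied in trans. A short mbeC fragment appears to be a remnant of the ColE1-type mobilisation region.

The payload is the synthetic constitutive promoter J23100 from the Anderson collection. The annotation software reports it as a fragment matching the closely related J23119 consensus promoter, which reflects the sequence similarity within this family. The promoter lies between BioBrick prefix and suffix sequences. Immediately downstream of the part site, the feature table shows a T7 gene 10 ribosome binding site, a GFP coding sequence (annotated as yEGFP) and the lambda t0 terminator. An rrnB T1 terminator upstream insulates the cloning region from read-through. This arrangement suggests that promoter activity could be read out as fluorescence, although the record does not state this function. The cloning sites used are also not stated. The plasmid serves as a source of a strong constitutive bacterial promoter for modular assembly of transcription units within the JUMP system.
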