Features (pLannotate 1.2.2; 15 found; start..end, strand, type, name):
     39..60      +  misc_feature   BioBrick prefix: BioBrick prefix for parts that do not start with "ATG"
     86..110     +  promoter       J23119(SpeI) promoter (fragment): bacterial promoter (Registry of Standard Biological Parts BBa J23119) modified to end with an SpeI site
    146..166     +  misc_feature   BioBrick suffix: universal suffix for all parts
    194..214     +  RBS            RBS: efficient ribosome binding site from bacteriophage T7 gene 10 (Olins and Rangwala, 1989)
    222..941     +  CDS            yEGFP: yEGFP is a fluorescent protein published in 1997.
    981..1075    +  terminator     lambda t0 terminator: transcription terminator from phage lambda
   1148..1239    +  promoter       AmpR promoter: bla
   1240..2097    +  CDS            bla: BLAT_ECOLX - Experimental evidence at protein level: Swiss-Prot protein existence level 1. TEM-type are the most prevalent beta-lactamases in enterobacteria; they hydrolyze the beta-lactam bond in susceptible beta-lactam antibiotics, thus conferring resistance to penicillins and cephalosporins. TEM-3 and TEM-4 are capable of hydrolyzing cefotaxime and ceftazidime. TEM-5 is capable of hydrolyzing ceftazidime. TEM-6 is capable of hydrolyzing ceftazidime and aztreonam. TEM-8/CAZ-2, TEM- 16/CAZ-7 and TEM-24/CAZ-6 are markedly active against ceftazidime. IRT- 4 shows resistance to beta-lactamase in
   2104..2143    +  terminator     fd terminator: central terminator from bacteriophage fd (Otsuka and Kunisawa, 1982)
   2290..2398    +  oriT           oriT: incP origin of transfer
   2434..3022    +  rep_origin     ori: high-copy-number ColE1/pMB1/pBR322/pUC origin of replication
   3208..3348    -  misc_feature   bom: basis of mobility region from pBR322
   3450..3641    -  CDS            rop: Rop protein, which maintains plasmids at low copy number; rop
   3682..3792    +  CDS            mbeC (fragment): MBEC_ECOLX - Experimental evidence at protein level: Swiss-Prot protein existence level 1. Required for efficient mobilization of ColE1 plasmid and is thus essential to promote the specific transfer of the plasmid during conjugation. Probably functions by inducing DNA bending, helping the MbeA relaxase to melt the DNA around the nic site and cleave the phosphodiester bond. Binds specifically double-stranded DNA (dsDNA) containing the ColE1 oriT but does not recognize the inverted repeat (IR). From Escherichia coli.
   3821..3907    -  terminator     rrnB T1 terminator: Escherichia coli rrnB; transcription terminator T1 from the E. coli rrnB gene
>Addgene plasmid #126996 | pJUMP19-J23100_P | addgene full sequence | sequence record 248148 | Addgene NGS Result
TTAATTAAGGAGTTTTGCAGGTGCACCTGCTTTTCGCTGAATTCGCGGCCGCTTCTAGAGGGTCTGCGAT
GTTTGGTCTCTGGAGTTGACGGCTAGCTCAGTCCTAGGTACAGTGCTAGCGTACTTGAGACCTTTCATCG
CGACCTACTAGTAGCGGCCGCTGCAGGGAGTAACTTCTGACTGAGTTGCATACTTGTTTAACTTTAAGAA
GGAGATATACAATGGTAGCCCGTAAAGGAGAAGAACTTTTCACTGGAGTTGTCCCAATTCTTGTTGAATT
AGATGGTGATGTTAATGGGCACAAATTTTCTGTCAGTGGAGAGGGTGAAGGTGATGCAACATACGGAAAA
CTTACCCTTAAATTTATTTGCACTACTGGAAAACTACCTGTTCCATGGCCAACACTTGTCACTACTTTCG
GTTATGGTGTTCAATGCTTTGCGAGATACCCAGATCATATGAAACAGCATGACTTTTTCAAGAGTGCCAT
GCCCGAAGGTTATGTACAGGAAAGAACTATATTTTTCAAAGATGACGGGAACTACAAGACACGTGCTGAA
GTCAAGTTTGAAGGTGATACCCTTGTTAATAGAATCGAGTTAAAAGGTATTGATTTTAAAGAAGATGGAA
ACATTCTTGGACACAAATTGGAATACAACTATAACTCACACAATGTATACATCATGGCAGACAAACAAAA
GAATGGAATCAAAGTTAACTTCAAAATTAGACACAACATTGAAGATGGAAGCGTTCAACTAGCAGACCAT
TATCAACAAAATACTCCAATTGGCGATGGCCCTGTCCTTTTACCAGACAACCATTACCTGTCCACACAAT
CTGCCCTTTCGAAAGATCCCAACGAAAAGAGAGATCACATGGTCCTTCTTGAGTTTGTAACAGCTGCTGG
GATTACACATGGCATGGATGAACTATACAAAGGTTCGTAACTTCTGACTGAGTTGCACGCTCTAGTCTTG
GACTCCTGTTGATAGATCCAGTAATGACCTCAGAACTCCATCTGGATTTGTTCAGAACGCTCGGTTGCCG
CCGGGCGTTTTTTATTGGTGAGAATCCAGGGGTCCCCAATAATTACGATTTAAATTAGTAGCCCGCCTAA
TGAGCGGGCTTTTTTTTAATTCCCCTATTTGTTTATTTTTCTAAATACATTCAAATATGTATCCGCTCAT
GAGACAATAACCCTGATAAATGCTTCAATAATATTGAAAAAGGAAGAGTATGAGCATTCAGCATTTTCGT
GTGGCGCTGATTCCGTTTTTTGCGGCGTTTTGCCTGCCGGTGTTTGCGCATCCGGAAACCCTGGTGAAAG
TGAAAGATGCGGAAGATCAACTGGGTGCGCGCGTGGGCTATATTGAACTGGATCTGAACAGCGGCAAAAT
TCTGGAATCTTTTCGTCCGGAAGAACGTTTTCCGATGATGAGCACCTTTAAAGTGCTGCTGTGCGGTGCG
GTTCTGAGCCGTGTGGATGCGGGCCAGGAACAACTGGGCCGTCGTATTCATTATAGCCAGAACGATCTGG
TGGAATATAGCCCGGTGACCGAAAAACATCTGACCGATGGCATGACCGTGCGTGAACTGTGCAGCGCGGC
GATTACCATGAGCGATAACACCGCGGCGAACCTGCTGCTGACGACCATTGGCGGTCCGAAAGAACTGACC
GCGTTTCTGCATAACATGGGCGATCATGTGACCCGTCTGGATCGTTGGGAACCGGAACTGAACGAAGCGA
TTCCGAACGATGAACGTGATACCACCATGCCGGCAGCAATGGCGACCACCCTGCGTAAACTGCTGACGGG
TGAGCTGCTGACCCTGGCAAGCCGCCAGCAACTGATTGATTGGATGGAAGCGGATAAAGTGGCGGGTCCG
CTGCTGCGTAGCGCGCTGCCGGCTGGCTGGTTTATTGCGGATAAAAGCGGTGCGGGCGAACGTGGCAGCC
GTGGCATTATTGCGGCGCTGGGCCCGGATGGTAAACCGAGCCGTATTGTGGTGATTTATACCACCGGCAG
CCAGGCGACGATGGATGAACGTAACCGTCAGATTGCGGAAATTGGCGCGAGCCTGATTAAACATTGGTAA
ACCGATACAATTAAAGGCTCCTTTTGGAGCCTTTTTTTTTGGACGACCCTTGTCCTTTTCCGCTGCATAA
CCCTGCTTCGGGGTCATTATAGCGATTTTTTCGGTATATCCATCCTTTTTCGCACGATATACAGGATTTT
GCCAAAGGGTTCGTGTAGACTTTCCTTGGTGTATCCAACGGCGTCAGCCGGGCAGGATAGGTGAAGTAGG
CCCACCCGCGAGCGGGTGTTCCTTCTTCACTGTCCCTTATTCGCACCTGGCGGTGCTCAACGGGAATCCT
GCTCTGCGAGGCTGGCCGTAGGCCGGCCCCGTAGAAAAGATCAAAGGATCTTCTTGAGATCCTTTTTTTC
TGCGCGTAATCTGCTGCTTGCAAACAAAAAAACCACCGCTACCAGCGGTGGTTTGTTTGCCGGATCAAGA
GCTACCAACTCTTTTTCCGAAGGTAACTGGCTTCAGCAGAGCGCAGATACCAAATACTGTCCTTCTAGTG
TAGCCGTAGTTAGGCCACCACTTCAAGAACTCTGTAGCACCGCCTACATACCTCGCTCTGCTAATCCTGT
TACCAGTGGCTGCTGCCAGTGGCGATAAGTCGTGTCTTACCGGGTTGGACTCAAGACGATAGTTACCGGA
TAAGGCGCAGCGGTCGGGCTGAACGGGGGGTTCGTGCACACAGCCCAGCTTGGAGCGAACGACCTACACC
GAACTGAGATACCTACAGCGTGAGCTATGAGAAAGCGCCACGCTTCCCGAAGGGAGAAAGGCGGACAGGT
ATCCGGTAAGCGGCAGGGTCGGAACAGGAGAGCGCACGAGGGAGCTTCCAGGGGGAAACGCCTGGTATCT
TTATAGTCCTGTCGGGTTTCGCCACCTCTGACTTGAGCGTCGATTTTTGTGATGCTCGTCAGGGGGGCGG
AGCCTATGGAAAAACGCCAGCAACGCGGCCTTTTTACGGTTCCTGGCCTTTTGCTGGCCTTTTGCTCACA
TGTTCTTTCCTGCGTTATCCCCTGATTCTGTGGATAACCGTATTACCGCCTTTGAGTGAGCTGATACCGC
TCGCCGCAGCCGAACGACCGAGCGCAGCGAGTCAGTGAGCGAGGAAGCGGAAGAGCGCCTGATGCGGTAT
TTTCTCCTTACGCATCTGTGCGGTATTTCACACCGCATATGGTGCACTCTCAGTACAATCTGCTCTGATG
CCGCATAGTTAAGCCAGTATACACTCCGCTATCGCTACGTGACTGGGTCATGGCTGCGCCCCGACACCCG
CCAACACCCGCTGACGCGCCCTGACGGGCTTGTCTGCTCCCGGCATCCGCTTACAGACAAGCTGTGACAG
TCTCCGGGAGCTGCATGTGTCAGAGGTTTTCACCGTCATCACCGAAACGCGCGAGGCAGCTGCGGTAAAG
CTCATCAGCGTGGTCGTGCAGCGATTCACAGATGTCTGCCTGTTCATCCGCGTCCAGCTCGTTGAGTTTC
TCCAGAAGCGTTAATGTCTGGCTTCTGATAAAGCGGGCCATGTTAAGGGCGGTTTTTTCCTGTTTGGTCA
CTGATGCCTCCGTGTAAGGGGGATTTCTGTTCATGGGGGTAATGATACCGATGAAACGAGAGAGGATGCT
CACGATACGGGTTACTGATGATGAACATGCCCGGTTACTGGAACGTTGTGAGGGTAAACAACTGGCGGTA
TGGATGCGGCGGGGGCGCGCCCAGCTGTCTAGGGCGGCGGATTTGTCCTACTCAGGAGAGCGTTCACCGA
CAAACAACAGATAAAACGAAAGGCCCAGTCTTTCGACTGAGCCTTTCGTTTTATTTGATGCCT
